Addgene plasmid #141886: TFORF1912
Purpose: Lentiviral vector for overexpressing transcription factor ORFs with unique 24-bp barcodes. Barcodes facilitate identification of transcription factors in pooled screens.
Depositing lab: Feng Zhang. Depositing organization: Broad Institute. Publication: A transcription factor atlas of directed differentiation. Joung J, Ma S, Tay T, Geiger-Schuller KR, Kirchgatterer PC, Verdine VK, Guo B, Arias-Garcia MA, Allen WE, Singh A, Kuksenko O, Abudayyeh OO, Gootenberg JS, Fu Z, Macrae RK, Buenrostro JD, Regev A, Zhang F. Cell. 2023 Jan 5;186(1):209-229.e26. doi: 10.1016/j.cell.2022.11.026. PubMed 36608654.
Backbone
  Vector backbone: pLX_TRC317
  Backbone manufacturer: Broad Institute Genetic Perturbation Platform
  Backbone size w/o insert (bp): 8264
  Vector type: Mammalian Expression, Lentiviral
  Selectable markers: Puromycin
Growth in bacteria
  Bacterial resistance: Ampicillin, 100 μg/mL
  Growth temperature: 37°C
  Growth strain: NEB Stable
  Copy number: High Copy
Gene/Insert
  Gene/Insert name: TCF7L2
  Species: H. sapiens (human)
  Insert size (bp): 1532
  Entrez Gene: TCF7L2 (a.k.a. TCF-4, TCF4)
  Promoter: EF1a
  Cloning method: Unknown
  Sequencing primers: 5′ GGGTGGAGACTGAAGTTAGGCCAG; 3′ CACATAGCGTAAAAGGAGCAACATAG
Terms and licenses: Academic/Nonprofit Terms; Industry Terms: Not Available to Industry
Depositor comments: NM_001198525,ENST00000545257 . The transcription factor ORF portion of this plasmid was synthesized by Genewiz. Please test multiple small colonies in case of plasmid recombination. To make this collection available in a timely manner, a portion of this collection was not fully sequenced by Addgene. If an Addgene verified full plasmid sequence is not available, please contact us prior to placing an order to request the full sequence.
How to cite: TFORF1912 was a gift from Feng Zhang (Addgene plasmid # 141886 ; http://n2t.net/addgene:141886 ; RRID:Addgene_141886)
