[The description below was written by a language model from this plasmid's Addgene catalogue record and pLannotate feature annotations shown in this document.]
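Description:
TFORF1912 is a lentiviral mammalian expression plasmid built on the pLX_TRC317 backbone and carrying the human transcription factor TCF7L2 (also called TCF-4), a Wnt-pathway effector that acts with β-catenin to regulate target promoters. The synthesized ORF corresponds to a specific annotated transcript isoform and is driven by the strong constitutive EF-1α promoter. The automated annotation matches the coding region to the mouse Tcf7l2 protein, which reflects homology; the catalogue entry gives the species as human. According to the record, each plasmid in this collection also carries a unique 24-bp barcode that identifies the ORF in pooled screens. The barcode is not annotated as a feature. Downstream of the ORF sits a WPRE, which enhances transcript stability and expression.

The viral framework is third-generation in style. An RSV promoter fused to a truncated HIV-1 5' LTR drives genomic RNA production, followed by the Ψ packaging signal with a gag fragment, the RRE for Rev-dependent nuclear export, a cPPT/CTS, and a self-inactivating ΔU3 3' LTR, with an SV40 polyadenylation signal beyond it. Between the RRE and the cPPT, an SV40 promoter drives a puromycin N-acetyltransferase cassette, allowing selection of transduced cells. In bacteria the plasmid is maintained through a high-copy pUC-type origin and ampicillin resistance, and it also contains an f1 origin and residual lac, T7 and T3 elements from the cloning backbone. The depositor notes that the plasmid can recombine during propagation.

The construct belongs to a barcoded transcription factor ORF library designed for overexpression screens, such as pooled studies of directed cell differentiation.
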