Features (pLannotate 1.2.2; 31 found; start..end, strand, type, name):
      5..231     +  promoter       RSV promoter: Rous sarcoma virus enhancer/promoter
    232..412     +  LTR            5' LTR (truncated): truncated 5' long terminal repeat (LTR) from HIV-1
    459..584     +  misc_feature   HIV-1 Ψ: packaging signal of human immunodeficiency virus type 1
    568..931     +  CDS            HIV-1 gag (fragment): gag protein from human immunodeficiency virus 1; gag
   1077..1310    +  misc_feature   RRE: The Rev response element (RRE) of HIV-1 allows for Rev-dependent mRNA export from the nucleus to the cytoplasm.
   1687..1713    +  CDS            Rev (fragment): human immunodeficiency virus 1 (HIV-1) Rev protein; rev; enhances nuclear export of unspliced and incompletely spliced viral mRNAs
   1720..1743    +  promoter       SV40 promoter (fragment): SV40 early promoter
   1744..1815    +  promoter       SV40 promoter (fragment): SV40 enhancer and early promoter
   1839..1974    +  rep_origin     SV40 ori: SV40 origin of replication
   2020..2616    +  CDS            PuroR (fragment): puromycin N-acetyltransferase; pac from Streptomyces; confers resistance to puromycin
   2665..2782    +  misc_feature   cPPT/CTS: central polypurine tract and central termination sequence of HIV-1
   2847..2913    +  CDS            small t antigen (fragment): SV40 (simian virus 40) small t antigen
   2920..4098    +  promoter       EF-1α promoter: strong constitutive promoter for human elongation factor EF-1α
   4115..5500    +  CDS            Tcf7l2: TF7L2_MOUSE - Also known as Tcf4. Experimental evidence at protein level: Swiss-Prot protein existence level 1. Participates in the Wnt signaling pathway and modulates MYC expression by binding to its promoter in a sequence-specific manner. Acts as repressor in the absence of CTNNB1, and as activator in its presence. Activates transcription from promoters with several copies of the Tcf motif CCTTTGATC in the presence of CTNNB1. TLE1, TLE2, TLE3 and TLE4 repress transactivation mediated by TCF7L2/TCF4 and CTNNB1. Expression of dominant-negative mutants results in cell-cycle arrest in G1 (By sim
   5558..5611    +  promoter       U6 promoter (fragment): RNA polymerase III promoter for human U6 snRNA
   5653..6241    +  misc_feature   WPRE: woodchuck hepatitis virus posttranscriptional regulatory element
   6292..6311    +  misc_feature   cPPT/CTS (fragment): central polypurine tract and central termination sequence of HIV-1
   6313..6546    +  LTR            3' LTR (ΔU3): self-inactivating 3' long terminal repeat (LTR) from HIV-1
   6624..6745    +  polyA_signal   SV40 poly(A) signal: SV40 polyadenylation signal
   6785..6920    +  rep_origin     SV40 ori: SV40 origin of replication
   6941..6959    -  promoter       T7 promoter: promoter for bacteriophage T7 RNA polymerase
   6967..7122    +  CDS            lacZα (fragment): LacZα fragment of β-galactosidase; lacZ fragment
   7127..7555    +  rep_origin     f1 ori (sequence partly withheld): f1 bacteriophage origin of replication; arrow indicates direction of (+) strand synthesis
   7608..7712    +  promoter       AmpR promoter: bla
   7713..8573    +  CDS            AmpR: β-lactamase; bla; confers resistance to ampicillin, carbenicillin, and related antibiotics
   8744..9332    +  rep_origin     ori: high-copy-number ColE1/pMB1/pBR322/pUC origin of replication
   9515..9607    +  CDS            lacI (fragment): lac repressor; lacI; The lac repressor binds to the lac operator to inhibit transcription in E. coli. This inhibition can be relieved by adding lactose or isopropyl-β-D-thiogalactopyranoside (IPTG).
   9620..9641    +  protein_bind   CAP binding site: CAP binding activates transcription in the presence of cAMP. E. coli catabolite activator protein
   9656..9686    +  promoter       lac promoter: promoter for the E. coli lac operon
   9694..9710    +  protein_bind   lac operator: The lac repressor binds to the lac operator to inhibit transcription in E. coli. This inhibition can be relieved by adding lactose or isopropyl-β-D-thiogalactopyranoside (IPTG). lac repressor encoded by lacI
   9755..9773    +  promoter       T3 promoter: promoter for bacteriophage T3 RNA polymerase
>Addgene plasmid #141886 | TFORF1912 | addgene full sequence | sequence record 415062 | Addgene NGS Result
TTAATGTAGTCTTATGCAATACTCTTGTAGTCTTGCAACATGGTAACGATGAGTTAGCAACATGCCTTAC
AAGGAGAGAAAAAGCACCGTGCATGCCGATTGGTGGAAGTAAGGTGGTACGATCGTGCCTTATTAGGAAG
GCAACAGACGGGTCTGACATGGATTGGACGAACCACTGAATTGCCGCATTGCAGAGATATTGTATTTAAG
TGCCTAGCTCGATACATAAACGGGTCTCTCTGGTTAGACCAGATCTGAGCCTGGGAGCTCTCTGGCTAAC
TAGGGAACCCACTGCTTAAGCCTCAATAAAGCTTGCCTTGAGTGCTTCAAGTAGTGTGTGCCCGTCTGTT
GTGTGACTCTGGTAACTAGAGATCCCTCAGACCCTTTTAGTCAGTGTGGAAAATCTCTAGCAGTGGCGCC
CGAACAGGGACTTGAAAGCGAAAGGGAAACCAGAGGAGCTCTCTCGACGCAGGACTCGGCTTGCTGAAGC
GCGCACGGCAAGAGGCGAGGGGCGGCGACTGGTGAGTACGCCAAAAATTTTGACTAGCGGAGGCTAGAAG
GAGAGAGATGGGTGCGAGAGCGTCAGTATTAAGCGGGGGAGAATTAGATCGCGATGGGAAAAAATTCGGT
TAAGGCCAGGGGGAAAGAAAAAATATAAATTAAAACATATAGTATGGGCAAGCAGGGAGCTAGAACGATT
CGCAGTTAATCCTGGCCTGTTAGAAACATCAGAAGGCTGTAGACAAATACTGGGACAGCTACAACCATCC
CTTCAGACAGGATCAGAAGAACTTAGATCATTATATAATACAGTAGCAACCCTCTATTGTGTGCATCAAA
GGATAGAGATAAAAGACACCAAGGAAGCTTTAGACAAGATAGAGGAAGAGCAAAACAAAAGTAAGACCAC
CGCACAGCAAGCGGCCGCTGATCTTCAGACCTGGAGGAGGAGATATGAGGGACAATTGGAGAAGTGAATT
ATATAAATATAAAGTAGTAAAAATTGAACCATTAGGAGTAGCACCCACCAAGGCAAAGAGAAGAGTGGTG
CAGAGAGAAAAAAGAGCAGTGGGAATAGGAGCTTTGTTCCTTGGGTTCTTGGGAGCAGCAGGAAGCACTA
TGGGCGCAGCGTCAATGACGCTGACGGTACAGGCCAGACAATTATTGTCTGGTATAGTGCAGCAGCAGAA
CAATTTGCTGAGGGCTATTGAGGCGCAACAGCATCTGTTGCAACTCACAGTCTGGGGCATCAAGCAGCTC
CAGGCAAGAATCCTGGCTGTGGAAAGATACCTAAAGGATCAACAGCTCCTGGGGATTTGGGGTTGCTCTG
GAAAACTCATTTGCACCACTGCTGTGCCTTGGAATGCTAGTTGGAGTAATAAATCTCTGGAACAGATTTG
GAATCACACGACCTGGATGGAGTGGGACAGAGAAATTAACAATTACACAAGCTTAATACACTCCTTAATT
GAAGAATCGCAAAACCAGCAAGAAAAGAATGAACAAGAATTATTGGAATTAGATAAATGGGCAAGTTTGT
GGAATTGGTTTAACATAACAAATTGGCTGTGGTATATAAAATTATTCATAATGATAGTAGGAGGCTTGGT
AGGTTTAAGAATAGTTTTTGCTGTACTTTCTATAGTGAATAGAGTTAGGCAGGGATATTCACCATTATCG
TTTCAGACCCACCTCCCAACCCCGAGGGGACCCATGCATTGCATCTCAATTAGTCAGCAACCAGGTGTGG
AAAGTCCCCAGGCTCCCCAGCAGGCAGAAGTATGCAAAGCATGCGTCTCAATTAGTCAGCAACCATAGTC
CCGCCCCTAACTCCGCCCATCCCGCCCCTAACTCCGCCCAGTTCCGCCCATTCTCCGCCCCATGGCTGAC
TAATTTTTTTTATTTATGCAGAGGCCGAGGCCGCCTCGGCCTCTGAGCTATTCCAGAAGTAGTGAGGAGG
CTTTTTTGGAGGCCTAGGCTTTTGCAAAAAGCTTTCTAGAGGTACCACCGGAGCTTACCATGACCGAGTA
CAAGCCCACGGTGCGCCTCGCCACCCGCGACGACGTCCCCAGGGCCGTACGCACCCTCGCCGCCGCGTTC
GCCGACTACCCCGCCACGCGCCACACCGTCGATCCGGACCGCCACATCGAGCGGGTCACCGAGCTGCAAG
AACTCTTCCTCACGCGCGTCGGGCTCGACATCGGCAAGGTGTGGGTCGCGGACGACGGCGCCGCCGTGGC
GGTCTGGACCACGCCGGAGAGCGTCGAAGCGGGGGCGGTGTTCGCCGAGATCGGCCCGCGCATGGCCGAG
TTGAGCGGTTCCCGGCTGGCCGCGCAGCAACAGATGGAAGGCCTCCTGGCGCCGCACCGGCCCAAGGAGC
CCGCGTGGTTCCTGGCCACCGTCGGCGTCTCGCCCGACCACCAGGGCAAGGGTCTGGGCAGCGCCGTCGT
GCTCCCCGGAGTGGAGGCGGCCGAGCGCGCCGGGGTGCCCGCCTTCCTGGAGACCTCCGCGCCCCGCAAC
CTCCCCTTCTACGAGCGGCTCGGCTTCACCGTCACCGCCGACGTCGAGGTGCCCGAAGGACCGCGCACCT
GGTGCATGACCCGCAAGCCCGGTGCCAGTTAACGAATTCTAGATCTTGAGACAAATGGCAGTATTCATCC
ACAATTTTAAAAGAAAAGGGGGGATTGGGGGGTACAGTGCAGGGGAAAGAATAGTAGACATAATAGCAAC
AGACATACAAACTAAAGAATTACAAAAACAAATTACAAAAATTCAAAATTTTCGGGTTTATTACAGGGAC
AGCAGAGATCCACTTTGGCGCCGGCTCGAGGCCTGCAGGTGCAAAGATGGATAAAGTTTTAAACAGAGAG
GAATCTTTGCAGCTAATGGACCTTCTAGGTCTTGAAAGGAGTGGGAATTGGCTCCGGTGCCCGTCAGTGG
GCAGAGCGCACATCGCCCACAGTCCCCGAGAAGTTGGGGGGAGGGGTCGGCAATTGAACCGGTGCCTAGA
GAAGGTGGCGCGGGGTAAACTGGGAAAGTGATGTCGTGTACTGGCTCCGCCTTTTTCCCGAGGGTGGGGG
AGAACCGTATATAAGTGCAGTAGTCGCCGTGAACGTTCTTTTTCGCAACGGGTTTGCCGCCAGAACACAG
GTAAGTGCCGTGTGTGGTTCCCGCGGGCCTGGCCTCTTTACGGGTTATGGCCCTTGCGTGCCTTGAATTA
CTTCCACCTGGCTGCAGTACGTGATTCTTGATCCCGAGCTTCGGGTTGGAAGTGGGTGGGAGAGTTCGAG
GCCTTGCGCTTAAGGAGCCCCTTCGCCTCGTGCTTGAGTTGAGGCCTGGCCTGGGCGCTGGGGCCGCCGC
GTGCGAATCTGGTGGCACCTTCGCGCCTGTCTCGCTGCTTTCGATAAGTCTCTAGCCATTTAAAATTTTT
GATGACCTGCTGCGACGCTTTTTTTCTGGCAAGATAGTCTTGTAAATGCGGGCCAAGATCTGCACACTGG
TATTTCGGTTTTTGGGGCCGCGGGCGGCGACGGGGCCCGTGCGTCCCAGCGCACATGTTCGGCGAGGCGG
GGCCTGCGAGCGCGGCCACCGAGAATCGGACGGGGGTAGTCTCAAGCTGGCCGGCCTGCTCTGGTGCCTG
GCCTCGCGCCGCCGTGTATCGCCCCGCCCTGGGCGGCAAGGCTGGCCCGGTCGGCACCAGTTGCGTGAGC
GGAAAGATGGCCGCTTCCCGGCCCTGCTGCAGGGAGCTCAAAATGGAGGACGCGGCGCTCGGGAGAGCGG
GCGGGTGAGTCACCCACACAAAGGAAAAGGGCCTTTCCGTCCTCAGCCGTCGCTTCATGTGACTCCACGG
AGTACCGGGCGCCGTCCAGGCACCTCGATTAGTTCTCGAGCTTTTGGAGTACGTCGTCTTTAGGTTGGGG
GGAGGGGTTTTATGCGATGGAGTTTCCCCACACTGAGTGGGTGGAGACTGAAGTTAGGCCAGCTTGGCAC
TTGATGTAATTCTCCTTGGAATTTGCCCTTTTTGAGTTTGGATCTTGGTTCATTCTCAAGCCTCAGACAG
TGGTTCAAAGTTTTTTTCTTCCATTTCAGGTGTCGTGAGGCTAGCACCGCCACCATGCCGCAGCTGAACG
GCGGTGGAGGGGATGACCTAGGCGCCAACGACGAACTGATTTCCTTCAAAGACGAGGGCGAACAGGAGGA
GAAGAGCTCCGAAAACTCCTCGGCAGAGAGGGATTTAGCTGATGTCAAATCGTCTCTAGTCAATGAATCA
GAAACGAATCAAAACAGCTCCTCCGATTCCGAGGCGGAAAGACGGCCTCCGCCTCGCTCCGAAAGTTTCC
GAGACAAATCCCGGGAAAGTTTGGAAGAAGCGGCCAAGAGGCAAGATGGAGGGCTCTTTAAGGGGCCACC
GTATCCCGGCTACCCCTTCATCATGATCCCCGACCTGACGAGCCCCTACCTCCCCAACGGATCGCTCTCG
CCCACCGCCCGAACCTATCTCCAGATGAAATGGCCACTGCTTGATGTCCAGGCAGGGAGCCTCCAGAGTA
GACAAGCCCTCAAGGATGCCCGGTCCCCATCACCGGCACACATTGTCTCTAACAAAGTGCCAGTGGTGCA
GCACCCTCACCATGTCCACCCCCTCACGCCTCTTATCACGTACAGCAATGAACACTTCACGCCGGGAAAC
CCACCTCCACACTTACCAGCCGACGTAGACCCCAAAACAGGAATCCCACGGCCTCCGCACCCTCCAGATA
TATCCCCGTATTACCCACTATCGCCTGGCACCGTAGGACAAATCCCCCATCCGCTAGGATGGTTAGTACC
ACAGCAAGGTCAACCAGTGTACCCAATCACGACAGGAGGATTCAGACACCCCTACCCCACAGCTCTGACC
GTCAATGCTTCCATGTCCAGCTTTCTGTCTTCTAGGTTCCCTCCCCATATGGTCCCACCACATCATACGC
TACACACGACGGGCATTCCGCATCCGGCCATAGTCACACCAACAGTCAAACAGGAATCGTCCCAGAGTGA
TGTCGGCTCACTCCATAGTTCAAAGCATCAGGACTCCAAAAAGGAAGAAGAAAAGAAGAAGCCCCACATA
AAGAAACCTCTTAATGCATTCATGTTGTATATGAAGGAAATGAGAGCAAAGGTCGTAGCTGAGTGCACGT
TGAAAGAAAGCGCGGCCATCAACCAGATCCTTGGGCGGAGGTGGCATGCACTGTCCAGAGAAGAGCAAGC
GAAATACTACGAGCTGGCCCGGAAGGAGCGACAGCTTCATATGCAACTGTACCCCGGCTGGTCCGCGCGG
GATAACTATGGAAAGAAGAAGAAGAGGAAAAGGGACAAGCAGCCGGGAGAGACCAATGAACACAGCGAAT
GTTTCCTAAATCCTTGCCTTTCACTTCCTCCGATTACAGACCTGAGCGCTCCTAAGAAATGCCGAGCGCG
CTTTGGCCTTGATCAACAGAATAACTGGTGCGGCCCTTGCAGATGCAAATACTCCAAAGAAGTGTCGGGC
ACTGTTCGGGCTTAGTAATGAACTAGTCCGTAACTTGAAAGTATTTCGATTTCTTGGCTTTATATATCTT
GTGGAAAGGACGACGGGCTTGCGCTGCCTGACCTATCACGCGTTAAGTCGACAATCAACCTCTGGATTAC
AAAATTTGTGAAAGATTGACTGGTATTCTTAACTATGTTGCTCCTTTTACGCTATGTGGATACGCTGCTT
TAATGCCTTTGTATCATGCTATTGCTTCCCGTATGGCTTTCATTTTCTCCTCCTTGTATAAATCCTGGTT
GCTGTCTCTTTATGAGGAGTTGTGGCCCGTTGTCAGGCAACGTGGCGTGGTGTGCACTGTGTTTGCTGAC
GCAACCCCCACTGGTTGGGGCATTGCCACCACCTGTCAGCTCCTTTCCGGGACTTTCGCTTTCCCCCTCC
CTATTGCCACGGCGGAACTCATCGCCGCCTGCCTTGCCCGCTGCTGGACAGGGGCTCGGCTGTTGGGCAC
TGACAATTCCGTGGTGTTGTCGGGGAAATCATCGTCCTTTCCTTGGCTGCTCGCCTGTGTTGCCACCTGG
ATTCTGCGCGGGACGTCCTTCTGCTACGTCCCTTCGGCCCTCAATCCAGCGGACCTTCCTTCCCGCGGCC
TGCTGCCGGCTCTGCGGCCTCTTCCGCGTCTTCGCCTTCGCCCTCAGACGAGTCGGATCTCCCTTTGGGC
CGCCTCCCCGCGTCGACTTTAAGACCAATGACTTACAAGGCAGCTGTAGATCTTAGCCACTTTTTAAAAG
AAAAGGGGGGACTGGAAGGGCTAATTCACTCCCAACGAAGACAAGATCTGCTTTTTGCTTGTACTGGGTC
TCTCTGGTTAGACCAGATCTGAGCCTGGGAGCTCTCTGGCTAACTAGGGAACCCACTGCTTAAGCCTCAA
TAAAGCTTGCCTTGAGTGCTTCAAGTAGTGTGTGCCCGTCTGTTGTGTGACTCTGGTAACTAGAGATCCC
TCAGACCCTTTTAGTCAGTGTGGAAAATCTCTAGCAGTACGTATAGTAGTTCATGTCATCTTATTATTCA
GTATTTATAACTTGCAAAGAAATGAATATCAGAGAGTGAGAGGAACTTGTTTATTGCAGCTTATAATGGT
TACAAATAAAGCAATAGCATCACAAATTTCACAAATAAAGCATTTTTTTCACTGCATTCTAGTTGTGGTT
TGTCCAAACTCATCAATGTATCTTATCATGTCTGGCTCTAGCTATCCCGCCCCTAACTCCGCCCATCCCG
CCCCTAACTCCGCCCAGTTCCGCCCATTCTCCGCCCCATGGCTGACTAATTTTTTTTATTTATGCAGAGG
CCGAGGCCGCCTCGGCCTCTGAGCTATTCCAGAAGTAGTGAGGAGGCTTTTTTGGAGGCCTAGGGACGTA
CCCAATTCGCCCTATAGTGAGTCGTATTACGCGCGCTCACTGGCCGTCGTTTTACAACGTCGTGACTGGG
AAAACCCTGGCGTTACCCAACTTAATCGCCTTGCAGCACATCCCCCTTTCGCCAGCTGGCGTAATAGCGA
AGAGGCCCGCACCGATCGCCCTTCCCAACAGTTGCGCAGCCTGAATGGCGAATGGG
[124 nt withheld, positions 7127-7250]
C
[91 nt withheld, positions 7252-7342]
A
[49 nt withheld, positions 7344-7392]
CCTTTGACGTTGGAGTCCACGTTCTTT
[37 nt withheld, positions 7420-7456]
ACCCTATCTCGGTCTATTCTTTTGATTTATAAGGGATTTTGCCGATTTCGGCCTATTGGTTAAAAAATGA
GCTGATTTAACAAAAATTTAACGCGAATTTTAACAAAATATTAACGCTTACAATTTAGGTGGCACTTTTC
GGGGAAATGTGCGCGGAACCCCTATTTGTTTATTTTTCTAAATACATTCAAATATGTATCCGCTCATGAG
ACAATAACCCTGATAAATGCTTCAATAATATTGAAAAAGGAAGAGTATGAGTATTCAACATTTCCGTGTC
GCCCTTATTCCCTTTTTTGCGGCATTTTGCCTTCCTGTTTTTGCTCACCCAGAAACGCTGGTGAAAGTAA
AAGATGCTGAAGATCAGTTGGGTGCACGAGTGGGTTACATCGAACTGGATCTCAACAGCGGTAAGATCCT
TGAGAGTTTTCGCCCCGAAGAACGTTTTCCAATGATGAGCACTTTTAAAGTTCTGCTATGTGGCGCGGTA
TTATCCCGTATTGACGCCGGGCAAGAGCAACTCGGTCGCCGCATACACTATTCTCAGAATGACTTGGTTG
AGTACTCACCAGTCACAGAAAAGCATCTTACGGATGGCATGACAGTAAGAGAATTATGCAGTGCTGCCAT
AACCATGAGTGATAACACTGCGGCCAACTTACTTCTGACAACGATCGGAGGACCGAAGGAGCTAACCGCT
TTTTTGCACAACATGGGGGATCATGTAACTCGCCTTGATCGTTGGGAACCGGAGCTGAATGAAGCCATAC
CAAACGACGAGCGTGACACCACGATGCCTGTAGCAATGGCAACAACGTTGCGCAAACTATTAACTGGCGA
ACTACTTACTCTAGCTTCCCGGCAACAATTAATAGACTGGATGGAGGCGGATAAAGTTGCAGGACCACTT
CTGCGCTCGGCCCTTCCGGCTGGCTGGTTTATTGCTGATAAATCTGGAGCCGGTGAGCGTGGGTCTCGCG
GTATCATTGCAGCACTGGGGCCAGATGGTAAGCCCTCCCGTATCGTAGTTATCTACACGACGGGGAGTCA
GGCAACTATGGATGAACGAAATAGACAGATCGCTGAGATAGGTGCCTCACTGATTAAGCATTGGTAACTG
TCAGACCAAGTTTACTCATATATACTTTAGATTGATTTAAAACTTCATTTTTAATTTAAAAGGATCTAGG
TGAAGATCCTTTTTGATAATCTCATGACCAAAATCCCTTAACGTGAGTTTTCGTTCCACTGAGCGTCAGA
CCCCGTAGAAAAGATCAAAGGATCTTCTTGAGATCCTTTTTTTCTGCGCGTAATCTGCTGCTTGCAAACA
AAAAAACCACCGCTACCAGCGGTGGTTTGTTTGCCGGATCAAGAGCTACCAACTCTTTTTCCGAAGGTAA
CTGGCTTCAGCAGAGCGCAGATACCAAATACTGTTCTTCTAGTGTAGCCGTAGTTAGGCCACCACTTCAA
GAACTCTGTAGCACCGCCTACATACCTCGCTCTGCTAATCCTGTTACCAGTGGCTGCTGCCAGTGGCGAT
AAGTCGTGTCTTACCGGGTTGGACTCAAGACGATAGTTACCGGATAAGGCGCAGCGGTCGGGCTGAACGG
GGGGTTCGTGCACACAGCCCAGCTTGGAGCGAACGACCTACACCGAACTGAGATACCTACAGCGTGAGCT
ATGAGAAAGCGCCACGCTTCCCGAAGGGAGAAAGGCGGACAGGTATCCGGTAAGCGGCAGGGTCGGAACA
GGAGAGCGCACGAGGGAGCTTCCAGGGGGAAACGCCTGGTATCTTTATAGTCCTGTCGGGTTTCGCCACC
TCTGACTTGAGCGTCGATTTTTGTGATGCTCGTCAGGGGGGCGGAGCCTATGGAAAAACGCCAGCAACGC
GGCCTTTTTACGGTTCCTGGCCTTTTGCTGGCCTTTTGCTCACATGTTCTTTCCTGCGTTATCCCCTGAT
TCTGTGGATAACCGTATTACCGCCTTTGAGTGAGCTGATACCGCTCGCCGCAGCCGAACGACCGAGCGCA
GCGAGTCAGTGAGCGAGGAAGCGGAAGAGCGCCCAATACGCAAACCGCCTCTCCCCGCGCGTTGGCCGAT
TCATTAATGCAGCTGGCACGACAGGTTTCCCGACTGGAAAGCGGGCAGTGAGCGCAACGCAATTAATGTG
AGTTAGCTCACTCATTAGGCACCCCAGGCTTTACACTTTATGCTTCCGGCTCGTATGTTGTGTGGAATTG
TGAGCGGATAACAATTTCACACAGGAAACAGCTATGACCATGATTACGCCAAGCGCGCAATTAACCCTCA
CTAAAGGGAACAAAAGCTGGAGCTGCAAGC
