>Addgene plasmid #141886 | TFORF1912 | depositor partial sequence | sequence record 277795 | Insert
ACCGCCACCATGCCGCAGCTGAACGGCGGTGGAGGGGATGACCTAGGCGCCAACGACGAACTGATTTCCT
TCAAAGACGAGGGCGAACAGGAGGAGAAGAGCTCCGAAAACTCCTCGGCAGAGAGGGATTTAGCTGATGT
CAAATCGTCTCTAGTCAATGAATCAGAAACGAATCAAAACAGCTCCTCCGATTCCGAGGCGGAAAGACGG
CCTCCGCCTCGCTCCGAAAGTTTCCGAGACAAATCCCGGGAAAGTTTGGAAGAAGCGGCCAAGAGGCAAG
ATGGAGGGCTCTTTAAGGGGCCACCGTATCCCGGCTACCCCTTCATCATGATCCCCGACCTGACGAGCCC
CTACCTCCCCAACGGATCGCTCTCGCCCACCGCCCGAACCTATCTCCAGATGAAATGGCCACTGCTTGAT
GTCCAGGCAGGGAGCCTCCAGAGTAGACAAGCCCTCAAGGATGCCCGGTCCCCATCACCGGCACACATTG
TCTCTAACAAAGTGCCAGTGGTGCAGCACCCTCACCATGTCCACCCCCTCACGCCTCTTATCACGTACAG
CAATGAACACTTCACGCCGGGAAACCCACCTCCACACTTACCAGCCGACGTAGACCCCAAAACAGGAATC
CCACGGCCTCCGCACCCTCCAGATATATCCCCGTATTACCCACTATCGCCTGGCACCGTAGGACAAATCC
CCCATCCGCTAGGATGGTTAGTACCACAGCAAGGTCAACCAGTGTACCCAATCACGACAGGAGGATTCAG
ACACCCCTACCCCACAGCTCTGACCGTCAATGCTTCCATGTCCAGCTTTCTGTCTTCTAGGTTCCCTCCC
CATATGGTCCCACCACATCATACGCTACACACGACGGGCATTCCGCATCCGGCCATAGTCACACCAACAG
TCAAACAGGAATCGTCCCAGAGTGATGTCGGCTCACTCCATAGTTCAAAGCATCAGGACTCCAAAAAGGA
AGAAGAAAAGAAGAAGCCCCACATAAAGAAACCTCTTAATGCATTCATGTTGTATATGAAGGAAATGAGA
GCAAAGGTCGTAGCTGAGTGCACGTTGAAAGAAAGCGCGGCCATCAACCAGATCCTTGGGCGGAGGTGGC
ATGCACTGTCCAGAGAAGAGCAAGCGAAATACTACGAGCTGGCCCGGAAGGAGCGACAGCTTCATATGCA
ACTGTACCCCGGCTGGTCCGCGCGGGATAACTATGGAAAGAAGAAGAAGAGGAAAAGGGACAAGCAGCCG
GGAGAGACCAATGAACACAGCGAATGTTTCCTAAATCCTTGCCTTTCACTTCCTCCGATTACAGACCTGA
GCGCTCCTAAGAAATGCCGAGCGCGCTTTGGCCTTGATCAACAGAATAACTGGTGCGGCCCTTGCAGATG
CAAATACTCCAAAGAAGTGTCGGGCACTGTTCGGGCTTAGTAATGAACTAGTCCGTAACTTGAAAGTATT
TCGATTTCTTGGCTTTATATATCTTGTGGAAAGGACGACGGGCTTGCGCTGCCTGACCTATC
