>Addgene plasmid #141886 | TFORF1912 | depositor partial sequence | sequence record 277796 | Barcode
CGGGCTTGCGCTGCCTGACCTATC
